>Addgene plasmid #124183 | KA1153_pPBCAG-MerCreMer-IN | depositor full sequence | sequence record 236420 | Full Sequence
CTAAATTGTAAGCGTTAATATTTTGTTAAAATTCGCGTTAAATTTTTGTTAAATCAGCTCATTTTTTAAC
CAATAGGCCGAAATCGGCAAAATCCCTTATAAATCAAAAGAATAGACCGAGATAGGGT
[37 nt withheld, positions 129-165]
AAAGAACGTGGACTCCAACGTCAAAGG
[49 nt withheld, positions 193-241]
T
[91 nt withheld, positions 243-333]
G
[124 nt withheld, positions 335-458]
CCCATTCGCCATTCAGGCTGCGCAACTGTTGGGAAGGGCGATCGGTGCGGGCCTCTTCGCTATTACGCCA
GCTGGCGAAAGGGGGATGTGCTGCAAGGCGATTAAGTTGGGTAACGCCAGGGTTTTCCCAGTCACGACGT
TGTAAAACGACGGCCAGTGAATTGTAATACGACTCACTATAGGGCGAATTGGGTACCTTAACCCTAGAAA
GATAGTCTGCGTAAAATTGACGCATGCATTCTTGAAATATTGCTCTCTCTTTCTAAATAGCGCGAATCCG
TCGCTGTGCATTTAGGACATCTCAGTCGCCGCTTGGAGCTCCCGTGAGGCGTGCTTGTCAATGCGGTAAG
TGTCACTGATTTTGAACTATAACGACCGCGTGAGTCAAAATGACGCATGATTATCTTTTACGTGACTTTT
AAGATTTAACTCATACGATAATTATATTGTTATTTCATGTTCTACTTACGTGATAACTTATTATATATAT
ATTTTCTTGTTATAGATATCGTCGACATTGATTATTGACTAGCTAGTTATTAATAGTAATCAATTACGGG
GTCATTAGTTCATAGCCCATATATGGAGTTCCGCGTTACATAACTTACGGTAAATGGCCCGCCTGGCTGA
CCGCCCAACGACCCCCGCCCATTGACGTCAATAATGACGTATGTTCCCATAGTAACGCCAATAGGGACTT
TCCATTGACGTCAATGGGTGGAGTATTTACGGTAAACTGCCCACTTGGCAGTACATCAAGTGTATCATAT
GCCAAGTACGCCCCCTATTGACGTCAATGACGGTAAATGGCCCGCCTGGCATTATGCCCAGTACATGACC
TTATGGGACTTTCCTACTTGGCAGTACATCTACGTATTAGTCATCGCTATTACCATGATGGTCGAGGTGA
GCCCCACGTTCTGCTTCACTCTCCCCATCTCCCCCCCCTCCCCACCCCCAATTTTGTATTTATTTATTTT
TTAATTATTTTGTGCAGCGATGGGGGCGGGGGGGGGGGGGGGGCGCGCGCCAGGCGGGGCGGGGCGGGGC
GAGGGGCGGGGCGGGGCGAGGCGGAGAGGTGCGGCGGCAGCCAATCAGAGCGGCGCGCTCCGAAAGTTTC
CTTTTATGGCGAGGCGGCGGCGGCGGCGGCCCTATAAAAAGCGAAGCGCGCGGCGGGCGGGAGTCGCTGC
GCGCTGCCTTCGCCCCGTGCCCCGCTCCGCCGCCGCCTCGCGCCGCCCGCCCCGGCTCTGACTGACCGCG
TTACTCCCACAGGTGAGCGGGCGGGACGGCCCTTCTCCTCCGGGCTGTAATTAGCGCTTGGTTTAATGAC
GGCTTGTTTCTTTTCTGTGGCTGCGTGAAAGCCTTGAGGGGCTCCGGGAGGGCCCTTTGTGCGGGGGGAG
CGGCTCGGGGGGTGCGTGCGTGTGTGTGTGCGTGGGGAGCGCCGCGTGCGGCTCCGCGCTGCCCGGCGGC
TGTGAGCGCTGCGGGCGCGGCGCGGGGCTTTGTGCGCTCCGCAGTGTGCGCGAGGGGAGCGCGGCCGGGG
GCGGTGCCCCGCGGTGCGGGGGGGGCTGCGAGGGGAACAAAGGCTGCGTGCGGGGTGTGTGCGTGGGGGG
GTGAGCAGGGGGTGTGGGCGCGTCGGTCGGGCTGCAACCCCCCCTGCACCCCCCTCCCCGAGTTGCTGAG
CACGGCCCGGCTTCGGGTGCGGGGCTCCGTACGGGGCGTGGCGCGGGGCTCGCCGTGCCGGGCGGGGGGT
GGCGGCAGGTGGGGGTGCCGGGCGGGGCGGGGCCGCCTCGGGCCGGGGAGGGCTCGGGGGAGGGGCGCGG
CGGCCCCCGGAGCGCCGGCGGCTGTCGAGGCGCGGCGAGCCGCAGCCATTGCCTTTTATGGTAATCGTGC
GAGAGGGCGCAGGGACTTCCTTTGTCCCAAATCTGTGCGGAGCCGAAATCTGGGAGGCGCCGCCGCACCC
CCTCTAGCGGGCGCGGGGCGAAGCGGTGCGGCGCCGGCAGGAAGGAAATGGGCGGGGAGGGCCTTCGTGC
GTCGCCGCGCCGCCGTCCCCTTCTCCCTCTCCAGCCTCGGGGCTGTCCGCGGGGGGACGGCTGCCTTCGG
GGGGGACGGGGCAGGGCGGGGTTCGGCTTCTGGCGTGTGACCGGCGGCTCTAGAGCCTCTGCTAACCATG
TTCATGCCTTCTTCTTTTTCCTACAGCTCCTGGGCAACGTGCTGGTTATTGTGCTGTCTCATCATTTTGG
CAAAGAATTCCTCGAGATCTCACGCGTGACTAGCTTGCATGCCTGCACACCATGGGAGATCCACGAAATG
AAATGGGTGCTTCAGGAGACATGAGGGCTGCCAACCTTTGGCCAAGCCCTCTTGTGATTAAGCACACTAA
GAAGAATAGCCCTGCCTTGTCCTTGACAGCTGACCAGATGGTCAGTGCCTTGTTGGATGCTGAACCGCCC
ATGATCTATTCTGAATATGATCCTTCTAGACCCTTCAGTGAAGCCTCAATGATGGGCTTATTGACCAACC
TAGCAGATAGGGAGCTGGTTCATATGATCAACTGGGCAAAGAGAGTGCCAGGCTTTGGGGACTTGAATCT
CCATGATCAGGTCCACCTTCTCGAGTGTGCCTGGCTGGAGATTCTGATGATTGGTCTCGTCTGGCGCTCC
ATGGAACACCCGGGGAAGCTCCTGTTTGCTCCTAACTTGCTCCTGGACAGGAATCAAGGTAAATGTGTGG
AAGGCATGGTGGAGATCTTTGACATGTTGCTTGCTACGTCAAGTCGGTTCCGCATGATGAACCTGCAGGG
TGAAGAGTTTGTGTGCCTCAAATCCATCATTTTGCTTAATTCCGGAGTGTACACGTTTCTGTCCAGCACC
TTGAAGTCTCTGGAAGAGAAGGACCACATCCACCGTGTCCTGGACAAGATCACAGACACTTTGATCCACC
TGATGGCCAAAGCTGGCCTGACTCTGCAGCAGCAGCATCGCCGCCTAGCTCAGCTCCTTCTCATTCTTTC
CCATATCCGGCATATGAGTAACAAACGCATGGAGCATCTCTACAACATGAAATGCAAGAACGTGGTACCC
CTCTATGACCTGCTCCTGGAGATGTTGGATGCCCACCGCCTTCATGCCCCAGCCAGTCGCATGGGAGTGC
CCCCAGAGGAGCCCAGCCAGACCCAGCTGGCCACCACCAGCTCCACTTCAGCACATTCCTTACAAACCTA
CTACATACCCCCGGAAGCAGAGGGCTTCCCCAACACGATCGTCGACCTGCAGACCATGCCCAAGAAGAAG
AGGAAGGTGTCCAATTTACTGACCGTACACCAAAATTTGCCTGCATTACCGGTCGATGCAACGAGTGATG
AGGTTCGCAAGAACCTGATGGACATGTTCAGGGATCGCCAGGCGTTTTCTGAGCATACCTGGAAAATGCT
TCTGTCCGTTTGCCGGTCGTGGGCGGCATGGTGCAAGTTGAATAACCGGAAATGGTTTCCCGCAGAACCT
GAAGATGTTCGCGATTATCTTCTATATCTTCAGGCGCGCGGTCTGGCAGTAAAAACTATCCAGCAACATT
TGGGCCAGCTAAACATGCTTCATCGTCGGTCCGGGCTGCCACGACCAAGTGACAGCAATGCTGTTTCACT
GGTTATGCGGCGGATCCGAAAAGAAAACGTTGATGCCGGTGAACGTGCAAAACAGGCTCTAGCGTTCGAA
CGCACTGATTTCGACCAGGTTCGTTCACTCATGGAAAATAGCGATCGCTGCCAGGATATACGTAATCTGG
CATTTCTGGGGATTGCTTATAACACCCTGTTACGTATAGCCGAAATTGCCAGGATCAGGGTTAAAGATAT
CTCACGTACTGACGGTGGGAGAATGTTAATCCATATTGGCAGAACGAAAACGCTGGTTAGCACCGCAGGT
GTAGAGAAGGCACTTAGCCTGGGGGTAACTAAACTGGTCGAGCGATGGATTTCCGTCTCTGGTGTAGCTG
ATGATCCGAATAACTACCTGTTTTGCCGGGTCAGAAAAAATGGTGTTGCCGCGCCATCTGCCACCAGCCA
GCTATCAACTCGCGCCCTGGAAGGGATTTTTGAAGCAACTCATCGATTGATTTACGGCGCTAAGGATGAC
TCTGGTCAGAGATACCTGGCCTGGTCTGGACACAGTGCCCGTGTCGGAGCCGCGCGAGATATGGCCCGCG
CTGGAGTTTCAATACCGGAGATCATGCAAGCTGGTGGCTGGACCAATGTAAATATTGTCATGAACTATAT
CCGTAACCTGGATAGTGAAACAGGGGCAATGGTGCGCCTGCTGGAAGATGGCGATGGAGGTTCTGGAGAT
CCACGAAATGAAATGGGTGCTTCAGGAGACATGAGGGCTGCCAACCTTTGGCCAAGCCCTCTTGTGATTA
AGCACACTAAGAAGAATAGCCCTGCCTTGTCCTTGACAGCTGACCAGATGGTCAGTGCCTTGTTGGATGC
TGAACCGCCCATGATCTATTCTGAATATGATCCTTCTAGACCCTTCAGTGAAGCCTCAATGATGGGCTTA
TTGACCAACCTAGCAGATAGGGAGCTGGTTCATATGATCAACTGGGCAAAGAGAGTGCCAGGCTTTGGGG
ACTTGAATCTCCATGATCAGGTCCACCTTCTCGAGTGTGCCTGGCTGGAGATTCTGATGATTGGTCTCGT
CTGGCGCTCCATGGAACACCCGGGGAAGCTCCTGTTTGCTCCTAACTTGCTCCTGGACAGGAATCAAGGT
AAATGTGTGGAAGGCATGGTGGAGATCTTTGACATGTTGCTTGCTACGTCAAGTCGGTTCCGCATGATGA
ACCTGCAGGGTGAAGAGTTTGTGTGCCTCAAATCCATCATTTTGCTTAATTCCGGAGTGTACACGTTTCT
GTCCAGCACCTTGAAGTCTCTGGAAGAGAAGGACCACATCCACCGTGTCCTGGACAAGATCACAGACACT
TTGATCCACCTGATGGCCAAAGCTGGCCTGACTCTGCAGCAGCAGCATCGCCGCCTAGCTCAGCTCCTTC
TCATTCTTTCCCATATCCGGCATATGAGTAACAAACGCATGGAGCATCTCTACAACATGAAATGCAAAAA
CGTGGTACCCCTCTATGACCTGCTCCTGGAGATGTTGGATGCCCACCGCCTTCATGCCCCAGCCAGTCGC
ATGGGAGTGCCCCCAGAGGAGCCCAGCCAGACCCAGCTGGCCACCACCAGCTCCACTTCAGCACATTCCT
TACAAACCTACTACATACCCCCGGAAGCAGAGGGCTTCCCCAACACGATCTGAGAGCTCCTACTAGCTGA
GCGGCCGCTCGATAAGCTTGATATCGAATTCCGCCCCTCTCCCTCCCCCCCCCCTAACGTTACTGGCCGA
AGCCGCTTGGAATAAGGCCGGTGTGCGTTTGTCTATATGTTATTTTCCACCATATTGCCGTCTTTTGGCA
ATGTGAGGGCCCGGAAACCTGGCCCTGTCTTCTTGACGAGCATTCCTAGGGGTCTTTCCCCTCTCGCCAA
AGGAATGCAAGGTCTGTTGAATGTCGTGAAGGAAGCAGTTCCTCTGGAAGCTTCTTGAAGACAAACAACG
TCTGTAGCGACCCTTTGCAGGCAGCGGAACCCCCCACCTGGCGACAGGTGCCTCTGCGGCCAAAAGCCAC
GTGTATAAGATACACCTGCAAAGGCGGCACAACCCCAGTGCCACGTTGTGAGTTGGATAGTTGTGGAAAG
AGTCAAATGGCTCTCCTCAAGCGTATTCAACAAGGGGCTGAAGGATGCCCAGAAGGTACCCCATTGTATG
GGATCTGATCTGGGGCCTCGGTGCACATGCTTTACATGTGTTTAGTCGAGGTTAAAAAAACGTCTAGGCC
CCCCGAACCACGGGGACGTGGTTTTCCTTTGAAAAACACGATGATAATATGGCCACAACCATGATTGAAC
AAGATGGATTGCACGCAGGTTCTCCGGCCGCTTGGGTGGAGAGGCTATTCGGCTATGACTGGGCACAACA
GACAATCGGCTGCTCTGATGCCGCCGTGTTCCGGCTGTCAGCGCAGGGGCGCCCGGTTCTTTTTGTCAAG
ACCGACCTGTCCGGTGCCCTGAATGAACTGCAGGACGAGGCAGCGCGGCTATCGTGGCTGGCCACGACGG
GCGTTCCTTGCGCAGCTGTGCTCGACGTTGTCACTGAAGCGGGAAGGGACTGGCTGCTATTGGGCGAAGT
GCCGGGGCAGGATCTCCTGTCATCTCACCTTGCTCCTGCCGAGAAAGTATCCATCATGGCTGATGCAATG
CGGCGGCTGCATACGCTTGATCCGGCTACCTGCCCATTCGACCACCAAGCGAAACATCGCATCGAGCGAG
CACGTACTCGGATGGAAGCCGGTCTTGTCGATCAGGATGATCTGGACGAAGAGCATCAGGGGCTCGCGCC
AGCCGAACTGTTCGCCAGGCTCAAGGCGCGCATGCCCGACGGCGAGGATCTCGTCGTGACCCATGGCGAT
GCCTGCTTGCCGAATATCATGGTGGAAAATGGCCGCTTTTCTGGATTCATCGACTGTGGCCGGCTGGGTG
TGGCGGACCGCTATCAGGACATAGCGTTGGCTACCCGTGATATTGCTGAAGAGCTTGGCGGCGAATGGGC
TGACCGCTTCCTCGTGCTTTACGGTATCGCCGCTCCCGATTCGCAGCGCATCGCCTTCTATCGCCTTCTT
GACGAGTTCTTCTGAGGGGATCGGCAATAAAAAGACAGAATAAAACGCACGGGTGTTGGGTCGTTTGTTC
GGATCCTTTGTTACTTTATAGAAGAAATTTTGAGTTTTTGTTTTTTTTTAATAAATAAATAAACATAAAT
AAATTGTTTGTTGAATTTATTATTAGTATGTAAGTGTAAATATAATAAAACTTAATATCTATTCAAATTA
ATAAATAAACCTCGATATACAGACCGATAAAACACATGCGTCAATTTTACGCATGATTATCTTTAACGTA
CGTCACAATATGATTATCTTTCTAGGGTTAAAGAGCTCCAGCTTTTGTTCCCTTTAGTGAGGGTTAATTT
CGAGCTTGGCGTAATCATGGTCATAGCTGTTTCCTGTGTGAAATTGTTATCCGCTCACAATTCCACACAA
CATACGAGCCGGAAGCATAAAGTGTAAAGCCTGGGGTGCCTAATGAGTGAGCTAACTCACATTAATTGCG
TTGCGCTCACTGCCCGCTTTCCAGTCGGGAAACCTGTCGTGCCAGCTGCATTAATGAATCGGCCAACGCG
CGGGGAGAGGCGGTTTGCGTATTGGGCGCTCTTCCGCTTCCTCGCTCACTGACTCGCTGCGCTCGGTCGT
TCGGCTGCGGCGAGCGGTATCAGCTCACTCAAAGGCGGTAATACGGTTATCCACAGAATCAGGGGATAAC
GCAGGAAAGAACATGTGAGCAAAAGGCCAGCAAAAGGCCAGGAACCGTAAAAAGGCCGCGTTGCTGGCGT
TTTTCCATAGGCTCCGCCCCCCTGACGAGCATCACAAAAATCGACGCTCAAGTCAGAGGTGGCGAAACCC
GACAGGACTATAAAGATACCAGGCGTTTCCCCCTGGAAGCTCCCTCGTGCGCTCTCCTGTTCCGACCCTG
CCGCTTACCGGATACCTGTCCGCCTTTCTCCCTTCGGGAAGCGTGGCGCTTTCTCATAGCTCACGCTGTA
GGTATCTCAGTTCGGTGTAGGTCGTTCGCTCCAAGCTGGGCTGTGTGCACGAACCCCCCGTTCAGCCCGA
CCGCTGCGCCTTATCCGGTAACTATCGTCTTGAGTCCAACCCGGTAAGACACGACTTATCGCCACTGGCA
GCAGCCACTGGTAACAGGATTAGCAGAGCGAGGTATGTAGGCGGTGCTACAGAGTTCTTGAAGTGGTGGC
CTAACTACGGCTACACTAGAAGGACAGTATTTGGTATCTGCGCTCTGCTGAAGCCAGTTACCTTCGGAAA
AAGAGTTGGTAGCTCTTGATCCGGCAAACAAACCACCGCTGGTAGCGGTGGTTTTTTTGTTTGCAAGCAG
CAGATTACGCGCAGAAAAAAAGGATCTCAAGAAGATCCTTTGATCTTTTCTACGGGGTCTGACGCTCAGT
GGAACGAAAACTCACGTTAAGGGATTTTGGTCATGAGATTATCAAAAAGGATCTTCACCTAGATCCTTTT
AAATTAAAAATGAAGTTTTAAATCAATCTAAAGTATATATGAGTAAACTTGGTCTGACAGTTACCAATGC
TTAATCAGTGAGGCACCTATCTCAGCGATCTGTCTATTTCGTTCATCCATAGTTGCCTGACTCCCCGTCG
TGTAGATAACTACGATACGGGAGGGCTTACCATCTGGCCCCAGTGCTGCAATGATACCGCGAGACCCACG
CTCACCGGCTCCAGATTTATCAGCAATAAACCAGCCAGCCGGAAGGGCCGAGCGCAGAAGTGGTCCTGCA
ACTTTATCCGCCTCCATCCAGTCTATTAATTGTTGCCGGGAAGCTAGAGTAAGTAGTTCGCCAGTTAATA
GTTTGCGCAACGTTGTTGCCATTGCTACAGGCATCGTGGTGTCACGCTCGTCGTTTGGTATGGCTTCATT
CAGCTCCGGTTCCCAACGATCAAGGCGAGTTACATGATCCCCCATGTTGTGCAAAAAAGCGGTTAGCTCC
TTCGGTCCTCCGATCGTTGTCAGAAGTAAGTTGGCCGCAGTGTTATCACTCATGGTTATGGCAGCACTGC
ATAATTCTCTTACTGTCATGCCATCCGTAAGATGCTTTTCTGTGACTGGTGAGTACTCAACCAAGTCATT
CTGAGAATAGTGTATGCGGCGACCGAGTTGCTCTTGCCCGGCGTCAATACGGGATAATACCGCGCCACAT
AGCAGAACTTTAAAAGTGCTCATCATTGGAAAACGTTCTTCGGGGCGAAAACTCTCAAGGATCTTACCGC
TGTTGAGATCCAGTTCGATGTAACCCACTCGTGCACCCAACTGATCTTCAGCATCTTTTACTTTCACCAG
CGTTTCTGGGTGAGCAAAAACAGGAAGGCAAAATGCCGCAAAAAAGGGAATAAGGGCGACACGGAAATGT
TGAATACTCATACTCTTCCTTTTTCAATATTATTGAAGCATTTATCAGGGTTATTGTCTCATGAGCGGAT
ACATATTTGAATGTATTTAGAAAAATAAACAAATAGGGGTTCCGCGCACATTTCCCCGAAAAGTGCCAC
Features (pLannotate 1.2.2; 21 found; start..end, strand, type, name):
     30..458     -  rep_origin     f1 ori (sequence partly withheld): f1 bacteriophage origin of replication; arrow indicates direction of (+) strand synthesis
    463..620     -  CDS            lacZα (fragment): LacZα fragment of β-galactosidase; lacZ fragment
    623..641     +  promoter       T7 promoter: promoter for bacteriophage T7 RNA polymerase
   1052..1355    +  enhancer       CMV enhancer: human cytomegalovirus immediate early enhancer
   1360..1637    +  promoter       chicken β-actin promoter: No description available
   1638..2654    +  intron         chimeric intron: chimera between introns from chicken β-actin and rabbit β-globin
   2762..3718    +  CDS            Esr1 (fragment): ESR1_MOUSE - Also known as Esr, Estr, Estra, Nr3a1. Experimental evidence at protein level: Swiss-Prot protein existence level 1. Nuclear hormone receptor. The steroid hormones and their receptors are involved in the regulation of eukaryotic gene expression and affect cellular proliferation and differentiation in target tissues. Ligand-dependent nuclear transactivation involves either direct homodimer binding to a palindromic estrogen response element (ERE) sequence or association with other DNA-binding transcription factors, such as AP-1/c-Jun, c-Fos, ATF-2, Sp1 and Sp3, to mediate ERE- indep
   3756..4783    +  CDS            Cre (fragment): site-specific recombinase Cre is a site-specific recombinase from bacteriophage P1. Recombination occurs at loxP sequences.
   4802..5758    +  CDS            Esr1 (fragment): ESR1_MOUSE - Also known as Esr, Estr, Estra, Nr3a1. Experimental evidence at protein level: Swiss-Prot protein existence level 1. Nuclear hormone receptor. The steroid hormones and their receptors are involved in the regulation of eukaryotic gene expression and affect cellular proliferation and differentiation in target tissues. Ligand-dependent nuclear transactivation involves either direct homodimer binding to a palindromic estrogen response element (ERE) sequence or association with other DNA-binding transcription factors, such as AP-1/c-Jun, c-Fos, ATF-2, Sp1 and Sp3, to mediate ERE- indep
   5787..5810    -  misc_feature   MCS (fragment): pBluescript multiple cloning site
   5923..6385    +  misc_feature   IRES: internal ribosome entry site (IRES) of the encephalomyocarditis virus (EMCV)
   6399..7190    +  CDS            neo: KKA2_KLEPN - Also known as kan, nptII. Experimental evidence at protein level: Swiss-Prot protein existence level 1. Resistance to kanamycin, neomycin, paromomycin, ribostamycin, butirosin and gentamicin B. From Klebsiella pneumoniae.
   7200..7248    +  polyA_signal   HSV TK poly(A) signal: herpes simplex virus thymidine kinase polyadenylation signal (Cole and Stacy, 1985)
   7509..7527    -  promoter       T3 promoter: promoter for bacteriophage T3 RNA polymerase
   7572..7588    -  protein_bind   lac operator: The lac repressor binds to the lac operator to inhibit transcription in E. coli. This inhibition can be relieved by adding lactose or isopropyl-β-D-thiogalactopyranoside (IPTG). lac repressor encoded by lacI
   7596..7626    -  promoter       lac promoter: promoter for the E. coli lac operon
   7641..7662    -  protein_bind   CAP binding site: CAP binding activates transcription in the presence of cAMP. E. coli catabolite activator protein
   7675..7767    -  CDS            lacI (fragment): lac repressor; lacI; The lac repressor binds to the lac operator to inhibit transcription in E. coli. This inhibition can be relieved by adding lactose or isopropyl-β-D-thiogalactopyranoside (IPTG).
   7950..8538    -  rep_origin     ori: high-copy-number ColE1/pMB1/pBR322/pUC origin of replication
   8709..9569    -  CDS            AmpR: β-lactamase; bla; confers resistance to ampicillin, carbenicillin, and related antibiotics
   9570..9674    -  promoter       AmpR promoter: bla
