>Addgene plasmid #124183 | KA1153_pPBCAG-MerCreMer-IN | addgene full sequence | sequence record 239589 | Addgene NGS Result
CTAAATTGTAAGCGTTAATATTTTGTTAAAATTCGCGTTAAATTTTTGTTAAATCAGCTCATTTTTTAAC
CAATAGGCCGAAATCGGCAAAATCCCTTATAAATCAAAAGAATAGACCGAGATAGGGT
[37 nt withheld, positions 129-165]
AAAGAACGTGGACTCCAACGTCAAAGG
[49 nt withheld, positions 193-241]
T
[91 nt withheld, positions 243-333]
G
[124 nt withheld, positions 335-458]
CCCATTCGCCATTCAGGCTGCGCAACTGTTGGGAAGGGCGATCGGTGCGGGCCTCTTCGCTATTACGCCA
GCTGGCGAAAGGGGGATGTGCTGCAAGGCGATTAAGTTGGGTAACGCCAGGGTTTTCCCAGTCACGACGT
TGTAAAACGACGGCCAGTGAATTGTAATACGACTCACTATAGGGCGAATTGGGTACCTTAACCCTAGAAA
GATAGTCTGCGTAAAATTGACGCATGCATTCTTGAAATATTGCTCTCTCTTTCTAAATAGCGCGAATCCG
TCGCTGTGCATTTAGGACATCTCAGTCGCCGCTTGGAGCTCCCGTGAGGCGTGCTTGTCAATGCGGTAAG
TGTCACTGATTTTGAACTATAACGACCGCGTGAGTCAAAATGACGCATGATTATCTTTTACGTGAATTTT
AAGATTTAACTCATACGATAATTATATTGTTATTTCATGTTCTACTTACGTGATAACTTATTATATATAT
ATTTTCTTGTTATAGATATCGTCGACATTGATTATTGACTAGCTAGTTATTAATAGTAATCAATTACGGG
GTCATTAGTTCATAGCCCATATATGGAGTTCCGCGTTACATAACTTACGGTAAATGGCCCGCCTGGCTGA
CCGCCCAACGACCCCCGCCCATTGACGTCAATAATGACGTATGTTCCCATAGTAACGCCAATAGGGACTT
TCCATTGACGTCAATGGGTGGAGTATTTACGGTAAACTGCCCACTTGGCAGTACATCAAGTGTATCATAT
GCCAAGTACGCCCCCTATTGACGTCAATGACGGTAAATGGCCCGCCTGGCATTATGCCCAGTACATGACC
TTATGGGACTTTCCTACTTGGCAGTACATCTACGTATTAGTCATCGCTATTACCATGATGGTCGAGGTGA
GCCCCACGTTCTGCTTCACTCTCCCCATCTCCCCCCCCTCCCCACCCCCAATTTTGTATTTATTTATTTT
TTAATTATTTTGTGCAGCGATGGGGGCGGGGGGGGGGGGGGGGCGCGCGCCRGGSGGGGSGGGGSGGGGS
GRGGGGSGGGGSGGGGSGRGGCGGAGAGGTGCGGCGGCAGCCAATCAGAGCGGCGCGCTCCGAAAGTTTC
CTTTTATGGCGAGGCGGCGGCGGCGGCGGCCCTATAAAAAGCGAAGCGCGCGGCGGGCGGGAGTCGCTGC
GCGCTGCCTTCGCCCCGTGCCCCGCTCCGCCGCCGCCTCGCGCCGCCCGCCCCGGCTCTGACTGACCGCG
TTACTCCCACAGGTGAGCGGGCGGGACGGCCCTTCTCCTCCGGGCTGTAATTAGCGCTTGGTTTAATGAC
GGCTTGTTTCTTTTCTGTGGCTGCGTGAAAGCCTTGAGGGGCTCCGGGAGGGCCCTTTGTGCGGGGGGAG
CGGCTCGGGGGGTGCGTGCGTGTGTGTGTGCGTGGGGAGCGCCGCGTGCGGCTCCGCGCTGCCCGGCGGC
TGTGAGCGCTGCGGGCGCGGCGCGGGGCTTTGTGCGCTCCGCAGTGTGCGCGAGGGGAGCGCGGCCGGGG
GCGGTGCCCCGCGGTGCGGGGGGGGCTGCGAGGGGAACAAAGGCTGCGTGCGGGGTGTGTGCGTGGGGGG
GTGAGCAGGGGGTGTGGGCGCGTCGGTCGGGCTGCAACCCCCCCTGCACCCCCCTCCCCGAGTTGCTGAG
CACGGCCCGGCTTCGGGTGCGGGGCTCCGTACGGGGCGTGGCGCGGGGCTCGCCGTGCCGGGCGGGGGGT
GGCGGCAGGTGGGGGTGCCGGGCGGGGCGGGGCCGCCTCGGGCCGGGGRGGGCTCGGGGGAGGGGCGCGG
CGGCCCCCGGAGCGCCGGCGGCTGTCGAGGCGCGGCGAGCCGCAGCCATTGCCTTTTATGGTAATCGTGC
GAGAGGGCGCAGGGACTTCCTTTGTCCCAAATCTGTGCGGAGCCGAAATCTGGGAGGCGCCGCCGCACCC
CCTCTAGCGGGCGCGGGGCGAAGCGGTGCGGCGCCGGCAGGAAGGAAATGGGCGGGGAGGGCCTTCGTGC
GTCGCCGCGCCGCCGTCCCCTTCTCCCTCTCCAGCCTCGGGGCTGTCCGCGGGGGGACGGCTGCCTTCGG
GGGGGACGGGGCAGGGCGGGGTTCGGCTTCTGGCGTGTGACCGGCGGCTCTAGAGCCTCTGCTAACCATG
TTCATGCCTTCTTCTTTTTCCTACAGCTCCTGGGCAACGTGCTGGTTATTGTGCTGTCTCATCATTTTGG
CAAAGAATTCCTCGAGATCTCACGCGTGACTAGCTTGCATGCCTGCACACCATGGGAGATCCACGAAATG
AAATGGGTGCTTCAGGAGACATGAGGGCTGCCAACCTTTGGCCAAGCCCTCTTGTGATTAAGCACACTAA
GAAGAATAGCCCTGCCTTGTCCTTGACAGCTGACCAGATGGTCAGTGCCTTGTTGGATGCTGAACCGCCC
ATGATCTATTCTGAATATGATCCTTCTAGACCCTTCAGTGAAGCCTCAATGATGGGCTTATTGACCAACC
TAGCAGATAGGGAGCTGGTTCATATGATCAACTGGGCAAAGAGAGTGCCAGGCTTTGGGGACTTGAATCT
CCATGATCAGGTCCACCTTCTCGAGTGTGCCTGGCTGGAGATTCTGATGATTGGTCTCGTCTGGCGCTCC
ATGGAACACCCGGGGAAGCTCCTGTTTGCTCCTAACTTGCTCCTGGACAGGAATCAAGGTAAATGTGTGG
AAGGCATGGTGGAGATCTTTGACATGTTGCTTGCTACGTCAAGTCGGTTCCGCATGATGAACCTGCAGGG
TGAAGAGTTTGTGTGCCTCAAATCCATCATTTTGCTTAATTCCGGAGTGTACACGTTTCTGTCCAGCACC
TTGAAGTCTCTGGAAGAGAAGGACCACATCCACCGTGTCCTGGACAAGATCACAGACACTTTGATCCACC
TGATGGCCAAAGCTGGCCTGACTCTGCAGCAGCAGCATCGCCGCCTAGCTCAGCTCCTTCTCATTCTTTC
CCATATCCGGCATATGAGTAACAAACGCATGGAGCATCTCTACAACATGAAATGCAAGAACGTGGTACCC
CTCTATGACCTGCTCCTGGAGATGTTGGATGCCCACCGCCTTCATGCCCCAGCCAGTCGCATGGGAGTGC
CCCCAGAGGAGCCCAGCCAGACCCAGCTGGCCACCACCAGCTCCACTTCAGCACATTCCTTACAAACCTA
CTACATACCCCCGGAAGCAGAGGGCTTCCCCAACACGATCGTCGACCTGCAGACCATGCCCAAGAAGAAG
AGGAAGGTGTCCAATTTACTGACCGTACACCAAAATTTGCCTGCATTACCGGTCGATGCAACGAGTGATG
AGGTTCGCAAGAACCTGATGGACATGTTCAGGGATCGCCAGGCGTTTTCTGAGCATACCTGGAAAATGCT
TCTGTCCGTTTGCCGGTCGTGGGCGGCATGGTGCAAGTTGAATAACCGGAAATGGTTTCCCGCAGAACCT
GAAGATGTTCGCGATTATCTTCTATATCTTCAGGCGCGCGGTCTGGCAGTAAAAACTATCCAGCAACATT
TGGGCCAGCTAAACATGCTTCATCGTCGGTCCGGGCTGCCACGACCAAGTGACAGCAATGCTGTTTCACT
GGTTATGCGGCGGATCCGAAAAGAAAACGTTGATGCCGGTGAACGTGCAAAACAGGCTCTAGCGTTCGAA
CGCACTGATTTCGACCAGGTTCGTTCACTCATGGAAAATAGCGATCGCTGCCAGGATATACGTAATCTGG
CATTTCTGGGGATTGCTTATAACACCCTGTTACGTATAGCCGAAATTGCCAGGATCAGGGTTAAAGATAT
CTCACGTACTGACGGTGGGAGAATGTTAATCCATATTGGCAGAACGAAAACGCTGGTTAGCACCGCAGGT
GTAGAGAAGGCACTTAGCCTGGGGGTAACTAAACTGGTCGAGCGATGGATTTCCGTCTCTGGTGTAGCTG
ATGATCCGAATAACTACCTGTTTTGCCGGGTCAGAAAAAATGGTGTTGCCGCGCCATCTGCCACCAGCCA
GCTATCAACTCGCGCCCTGGAAGGGATTTTTGAAGCAACTCATCGATTGATTTACGGCGCTAAGGATGAC
TCTGGTCAGAGATACCTGGCCTGGTCTGGACACAGTGCCCGTGTCGGAGCCGCGCGAGATATGGCCCGCG
CTGGAGTTTCAATACCGGAGATCATGCAAGCTGGTGGCTGGACCAATGTAAATATTGTCATGAACTATAT
CCGTAACCTGGATAGTGAAACAGGGGCAATGGTGCGCCTGCTGGAAGATGGCGATGGAGGTTCTGGAGAT
CCACGAAATGAAATGGGTGCTTCAGGAGACATGAGGGCTGCCAACCTTTGGCCAAGCCCTCTTGTGATTA
AGCACACTAAGAAGAATAGCCCTGCCTTGTCCTTGACAGCTGACCAGATGGTCAGTGCCTTGTTGGATGC
TGAACCGCCCATGATCTATTCTGAATATGATCCTTCTAGACCCTTCAGTGAAGCCTCAATGATGGGCTTA
TTGACCAACCTAGCAGATAGGGAGCTGGTTCATATGATCAACTGGGCAAAGAGAGTGCCAGGCTTTGGGG
ACTTGAATCTCCATGATCAGGTCCACCTTCTCGAGTGTGCCTGGCTGGAGATTCTGATGATTGGTCTCGT
CTGGCGCTCCATGGAACACCCGGGGAAGCTCCTGTTTGCTCCTAACTTGCTCCTGGACAGGAATCAAGGT
AAATGTGTGGAAGGCATGGTGGAGATCTTTGACATGTTGCTTGCTACGTCAAGTCGGTTCCGCATGATGA
ACCTGCAGGGTGAAGAGTTTGTGTGCCTCAAATCCATCATTTTGCTTAATTCCGGAGTGTACACGTTTCT
GTCCAGCACCTTGAAGTCTCTGGAAGAGAAGGACCACATCCACCGTGTCCTGGACAAGATCACAGACACT
TTGATCCACCTGATGGCCAAAGCTGGCCTGACTCTGCAGCAGCAGCATCGCCGCCTAGCTCAGCTCCTTC
TCATTCTTTCCCATATCCGGCATATGAGTAACAAACGCATGGAGCATCTCTACAACATGAAATGCAAAAA
CGTGGTACCCCTCTATGACCTGCTCCTGGAGATGTTGGATGCCCACCGCCTTCATGCCCCAGCCAGTCGC
ATGGGAGTGCCCCCAGAGGAGCCCAGCCAGACCCAGCTGGCCACCACCAGCTCCACTTCAGCACATTCCT
TACAAACCTACTACATACCCCCGGAAGCAGAGGGCTTCCCCAACACGATCTGAGAGCTCCTACTAGCTGA
GCGGCCGCTCGATAAGCTTGATATCGAATTCCGCCCCCCCCCCCTCTCCCTCCCCCCCCCCTAACGTTAC
TGGCCGAAGCCGCTTGGAATAAGGCCGGTGTGCGTTTGTCTATATGTTATTTTCCACCATATTGCCGTCT
TTTGGCAATGTGAGGGCCCGGAAACCTGGCCCTGTCTTCTTGACGAGCATTCCTAGGGGTCTTTCCCCTC
TCGCCAAAGGAATGCAAGGTCTGTTGAATGTCGTGAAGGAAGCAGTTCCTCTGGAAGCTTCTTGAAGACA
AACAACGTCTGTAGCGACCCTTTGCAGGCAGCGGAACCCCCCACCTGGCGACAGGTGCCTCTGCGGCCAA
AAGCCACGTGTATAAGATACACCTGCAAAGGCGGCACAACCCCAGTGCCACGTTGTGAGTTGGATAGTTG
TGGAAAGAGTCAAATGGCTCTCCTCAAGCGTATTCAACAAGGGGCTGAAGGATGCCCAGAAGGTACCCCA
TTGTATGGGATCTGATCTGGGGCCTCGGTGCACATGCTTTACATGTGTTTAGTCGAGGTTAAAAAAACGT
CTAGGCCCCCCGAACCACGGGGACGTGGTTTTCCTTTGAAAAACACGATGATAATATGGCCACAACCATG
ATTGAACAAGATGGATTGCACGCAGGTTCTCCGGCCGCTTGGGTGGAGAGGCTATTCGGCTATGACTGGG
CACAACAGACAATCGGCTGCTCTGATGCCGCCGTGTTCCGGCTGTCAGCGCAGGGGCGCCCGGTTCTTTT
TGTCAAGACCGACCTGTCCGGTGCCCTGAATGAACTGCAGGACGAGGCAGCGCGGCTATCGTGGCTGGCC
ACGACGGGCGTTCCTTGCGCAGCTGTGCTCGACGTTGTCACTGAAGCGGGAAGGGACTGGCTGCTATTGG
GCGAAGTGCCGGGGCAGGATCTCCTGTCATCTCACCTTGCTCCTGCCGAGAAAGTATCCATCATGGCTGA
TGCAATGCGGCGGCTGCATACGCTTGATCCGGCTACCTGCCCATTCGACCACCAAGCGAAACATCGCATC
GAGCGAGCACGTACTCGGATGGAAGCCGGTCTTGTCGATCAGGATGATCTGGACGAAGAGCATCAGGGGC
TCGCGCCAGCCGAACTGTTCGCCAGGCTCAAGGCGCGCATGCCCGACGGCGAGGATCTCGTCGTGACCCA
TGGCGATGCCTGCTTGCCGAATATCATGGTGGAAAATGGCCGCTTTTCTGGATTCATCGACTGTGGCCGG
CTGGGTGTGGCGGACCGCTATCAGGACATAGCGTTGGCTACCCGTGATATTGCTGAAGAGCTTGGCGGCG
AATGGGCTGACCGCTTCCTCGTGCTTTACGGTATCGCCGCTCCCGATTCGCAGCGCATCGCCTTCTATCG
CCTTCTTGACGAGTTCTTCTGAGGGGATCGGCAATAAAAAGACAGAATAAAACGCACGGGTGTTGGGTCG
TTTGTTCGGATCCTTTGTTACTTTATAGAAGAAATTTTGAGTTTTTGTTTTTTTTTAATAAATAAATAAA
CATAAATAAATTGTTTGTTGAATTTATTATTAGTATGTAAGTGTAAATATAATAAAACTTAATATCTATT
CAAATTAATAAATAAACCTCGATATACAGACCGATAAAACACATGCGTCAATTTTACGCATGATTATCTT
TAACGTACGTCACAATATGATTATCTTTCTAGGGTTAAAGAGCTCCAGCTTTTGTTCCCTTTAGTGAGGG
TTAATTTCGAGCTTGGCGTAATCATGGTCATAGCTGTTTCCTGTGTGAAATTGTTATCCGCTCACAATTC
CACACAACATACGAGCCGGAAGCATAAAGTGTAAAGCCTGGGGTGCCTAATGAGTGAGCTAACTCACATT
AATTGCGTTGCGCTCACTGCCCGCTTTCCAGTCGGGAAACCTGTCGTGCCAGCTGCATTAATGAATCGGC
CAACGCGCGGGGAGAGGCGGTTTGCGTATTGGGCGCTCTTCCGCTTCCTCGCTCACTGACTCGCTGCGCT
CGGTCGTTCGGCTGCGGCGAGCGGTATCAGCTCACTCAAAGGCGGTAATACGGTTATCCACAGAATCAGG
GGATAACGCAGGAAAGAACATGTGAGCAAAAGGCCAGCAAAAGGCCAGGAACCGTAAAAAGGCCGCGTTG
CTGGCGTTTTTCCATAGGCTCCGCCCCCCTGACGAGCATCACAAAAATCGACGCTCAAGTCAGAGGTGGC
GAAACCCGACAGGACTATAAAGATACCAGGCGTTTCCCCCTGGAAGCTCCCTCGTGCGCTCTCCTGTTCC
GACCCTGCCGCTTACCGGATACCTGTCCGCCTTTCTCCCTTCGGGAAGCGTGGCGCTTTCTCATAGCTCA
CGCTGTAGGTATCTCAGTTCGGTGTAGGTCGTTCGCTCCAAGCTGGGCTGTGTGCACGAACCCCCCGTTC
AGCCCGACCGCTGCGCCTTATCCGGTAACTATCGTCTTGAGTCCAACCCGGTAAGACACGACTTATCGCC
ACTGGCAGCAGCCACTGGTAACAGGATTAGCAGAGCGAGGTATGTAGGCGGTGCTACAGAGTTCTTGAAG
TGGTGGCCTAACTACGGCTACACTAGAAGAACAGTATTTGGTATCTGCGCTCTGCTGAAGCCAGTTACCT
TCGGAAAAAGAGTTGGTAGCTCTTGATCCGGCAAACAAACCACCGCTGGTAGCGGTGGTTTTTTTGTTTG
CAAGCAGCAGATTACGCGCAGAAAAAAAGGATCTCAAGAAGATCCTTTGATCTTTTCTACGGGGTCTGAC
GCTCAGTGGAACGAAAACTCACGTTAAGGGATTTTGGTCATGAGATTATCAAAAAGGATCTTCACCTAGA
TCCTTTTAAATTAAAAATGAAGTTTTAAATCAATCTAAAGTATATATGAGTAAACTTGGTCTGACAGTTA
CCAATGCTTAATCAGTGAGGCACCTATCTCAGCGATCTGTCTATTTCGTTCATCCATAGTTGCCTGACTC
CCCGTCGTGTAGATAACTACGATACGGGAGGGCTTACCATCTGGCCCCAGTGCTGCAATGATACCGCGAG
ACCCACGCTCACCGGCTCCAGATTTATCAGCAATAAACCAGCCAGCCGGAAGGGCCGAGCGCAGAAGTGG
TCCTGCAACTTTATCCGCCTCCATCCAGTCTATTAATTGTTGCCGGGAAGCTAGAGTAAGTAGTTCGCCA
GTTAATAGTTTGCGCAACGTTGTTGCCATTGCTACAGGCATCGTGGTGTCACGCTCGTCGTTTGGTATGG
CTTCATTCAGCTCCGGTTCCCAACGATCAAGGCGAGTTACATGATCCCCCATGTTGTGCAAAAAAGCGGT
TAGCTCCTTCGGTCCTCCGATCGTTGTCAGAAGTAAGTTGGCCGCAGTGTTATCACTCATGGTTATGGCA
GCACTGCATAATTCTCTTACTGTCATGCCATCCGTAAGATGCTTTTCTGTGACTGGTGAGTACTCAACCA
AGTCATTCTGAGAATAGTGTATGCGGCGACCGAGTTGCTCTTGCCCGGCGTCAATACGGGATAATACCGC
GCCACATAGCAGAACTTTAAAAGTGCTCATCATTGGAAAACGTTCTTCGGGGCGAAAACTCTCAAGGATC
TTACCGCTGTTGAGATCCAGTTCGATGTAACCCACTCGTGCACCCAACTGATCTTCAGCATCTTTTACTT
TCACCAGCGTTTCTGGGTGAGCAAAAACAGGAAGGCAAAATGCCGCAAAAAAGGGAATAAGGGCGACACG
GAAATGTTGAATACTCATACTCTTCCTTTTTCAATATTATTGAAGCATTTATCAGGGTTATTGTCTCATG
AGCGGATACATATTTGAATGTATTTAGAAAAATAAACAAATAGGGGTTCCGCGCACATTTCCCCGAAAAG
TGCCAC
Features (pLannotate 1.2.2; 21 found; start..end, strand, type, name):
     30..458     -  rep_origin     f1 ori (sequence partly withheld): f1 bacteriophage origin of replication; arrow indicates direction of (+) strand synthesis
    463..620     -  CDS            lacZα (fragment): LacZα fragment of β-galactosidase; lacZ fragment
    623..641     +  promoter       T7 promoter: promoter for bacteriophage T7 RNA polymerase
   1052..1355    +  enhancer       CMV enhancer: human cytomegalovirus immediate early enhancer
   1360..1637    +  promoter       chicken β-actin promoter: No description available
   1638..2654    +  intron         chimeric intron: chimera between introns from chicken β-actin and rabbit β-globin
   2762..3718    +  CDS            Esr1 (fragment): ESR1_MOUSE - Also known as Esr, Estr, Estra, Nr3a1. Experimental evidence at protein level: Swiss-Prot protein existence level 1. Nuclear hormone receptor. The steroid hormones and their receptors are involved in the regulation of eukaryotic gene expression and affect cellular proliferation and differentiation in target tissues. Ligand-dependent nuclear transactivation involves either direct homodimer binding to a palindromic estrogen response element (ERE) sequence or association with other DNA-binding transcription factors, such as AP-1/c-Jun, c-Fos, ATF-2, Sp1 and Sp3, to mediate ERE- indep
   3756..4783    +  CDS            Cre (fragment): site-specific recombinase Cre is a site-specific recombinase from bacteriophage P1. Recombination occurs at loxP sequences.
   4802..5758    +  CDS            Esr1 (fragment): ESR1_MOUSE - Also known as Esr, Estr, Estra, Nr3a1. Experimental evidence at protein level: Swiss-Prot protein existence level 1. Nuclear hormone receptor. The steroid hormones and their receptors are involved in the regulation of eukaryotic gene expression and affect cellular proliferation and differentiation in target tissues. Ligand-dependent nuclear transactivation involves either direct homodimer binding to a palindromic estrogen response element (ERE) sequence or association with other DNA-binding transcription factors, such as AP-1/c-Jun, c-Fos, ATF-2, Sp1 and Sp3, to mediate ERE- indep
   5787..5810    -  misc_feature   MCS (fragment): pBluescript multiple cloning site
   5930..6392    +  misc_feature   IRES: internal ribosome entry site (IRES) of the encephalomyocarditis virus (EMCV)
   6406..7197    +  CDS            neo: KKA2_KLEPN - Also known as kan, nptII. Experimental evidence at protein level: Swiss-Prot protein existence level 1. Resistance to kanamycin, neomycin, paromomycin, ribostamycin, butirosin and gentamicin B. From Klebsiella pneumoniae.
   7207..7255    +  polyA_signal   HSV TK poly(A) signal: herpes simplex virus thymidine kinase polyadenylation signal (Cole and Stacy, 1985)
   7516..7534    -  promoter       T3 promoter: promoter for bacteriophage T3 RNA polymerase
   7579..7595    -  protein_bind   lac operator: The lac repressor binds to the lac operator to inhibit transcription in E. coli. This inhibition can be relieved by adding lactose or isopropyl-β-D-thiogalactopyranoside (IPTG). lac repressor encoded by lacI
   7603..7633    -  promoter       lac promoter: promoter for the E. coli lac operon
   7648..7669    -  protein_bind   CAP binding site: CAP binding activates transcription in the presence of cAMP. E. coli catabolite activator protein
   7682..7774    -  CDS            lacI (fragment): lac repressor; lacI; The lac repressor binds to the lac operator to inhibit transcription in E. coli. This inhibition can be relieved by adding lactose or isopropyl-β-D-thiogalactopyranoside (IPTG).
   7957..8545    -  rep_origin     ori: high-copy-number ColE1/pMB1/pBR322/pUC origin of replication
   8716..9576    -  CDS            AmpR: β-lactamase; bla; confers resistance to ampicillin, carbenicillin, and related antibiotics
   9577..9681    -  promoter       AmpR promoter: bla
