[The description below was written by a language model from this plasmid's Addgene catalogue record and pLannotate feature annotations shown in this document.]
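Description:
KA1153_pPBCAG-MerCreMer-IN is a mammalian expression plasmid of about 9.7 kb, built for piggyBac transposon-based delivery of a tamoxifen-inducible Cre recombinase. The catalogue lists the backbone as unknown, but the annotated features (f1 ori, lacZα fragment, T7 and T3 promoters, lac promoter/operator, pBluescript MCS remnant) point to a pBluescript-type cloning vector. It is maintained in E. coli at high copy through a ColE1/pUC origin with ampicillin selection from the bla gene. The piggyBac terminal repeats implied by the name and stated purpose are not called in either feature table. They presumably lie in the unannotated stretches flanking the expression cassette, but the record does not confirm this.

The payload is a single bicistronic unit driven by the CAG promoter, annotated as the CMV enhancer, chicken β-actin promoter and chimeric β-actin/β-globin intron, which gives strong constitutive expression in many mammalian cell types. The first open reading frame is MerCreMer, in which Cre is flanked on both sides by fragments of mouse estrogen receptor (Esr1) corresponding to its ligand-binding region. Such fusions are held inactive until tamoxifen or its metabolite binds, after which Cre can recombine loxP sites, and the double fusion is generally used to tighten control. Downstream, an EMCV IRES drives translation of the neomycin resistance gene from the same transcript, so G418 selection enriches for cells expressing the recombinase. An HSV TK polyadenylation signal ends the unit. Co-delivered with a piggyBac transposase source, the cassette can integrate stably into the genome for drug-controlled excision or rearrangement of floxed sequences. The associated publication concerns reprogramming to naive pluripotency. The depositor and sequencing-derived records carry the same features and differ by only seven nucleotides in length.
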