Addgene plasmid #124183: KA1153_pPBCAG-MerCreMer-IN
Purpose: piggyBac-based expression of the tamoxifen-inducible Cre
Depositing lab: Hans Schöler. Depositing organization: Max Planck Institute for Molecular Biomedicine. Publication: Esrrb Unlocks Silenced Enhancers for Reprogramming to Naive Pluripotency. Adachi K, Kopp W, Wu G, Heising S, Greber B, Stehling M, Arauzo-Bravo MJ, Boerno ST, Timmermann B, Vingron M, Scholer HR. Cell Stem Cell. 2018 Aug 2;23(2):266-275.e6. doi: 10.1016/j.stem.2018.05.020. Epub 2018 Jun 14. PubMed 29910149.
Backbone
  Vector backbone: Unknown
  Vector type: Mammalian Expression
  Selectable markers: Neomycin (select with G418)
Growth in bacteria
  Bacterial resistance: Ampicillin, 100 μg/mL
  Growth temperature: 37°C
  Growth strain: DH5alpha
  Copy number: High Copy
Gene/Insert
  Gene/Insert name: MerCreMer-IRES-Neo
  Promoter: CAG
  Cloning method: Restriction Enzyme; 5′ cloning site Unknown (unknown if destroyed)
Terms and licenses: Academic/Nonprofit Terms; Industry Terms: Not Available to Industry
How to cite: KA1153_pPBCAG-MerCreMer-IN was a gift from Hans Schöler (Addgene plasmid # 124183 ; http://n2t.net/addgene:124183 ; RRID:Addgene_124183)
